Addgene plasmid #161330: pDONR221-SLC9C2_STOP
Purpose: Gateway entry clone with codon-optimized ORF sequence for subcloning into custom expression vectors. Contains a STOP codon at the end of the codon-optimized ORF sequence.
Depositing lab: RESOLUTE Consortium & Giulio Superti-Furga. Depositing organization: CeMM Research Center for Molecular Medicine. Publication: The RESOLUTE consortium: unlocking SLC transporters for drug discovery. Superti-Furga G, Lackner D, Wiedmer T, Ingles-Prieto A, Barbosa B, Girardi E, Goldmann U, Gurtl B, Klavins K, Klimek C, Lindinger S, Lineiro-Retes E, Muller AC, Onstein S, Redinger G, Reil D, Sedlyarov V, Wolf G, Crawford M, Everley R, ... Steppan CM. Nat Rev Drug Discov. 2020 Jul;19(7):429-430. doi: 10.1038/d41573-020-00056-6. PubMed 32265506.
Backbone
  Vector backbone: pDONR221
  Backbone manufacturer: ThermoFisher Scientific
  Backbone size w/o insert (bp): 2550
  Vector type: Mammalian Expression
Growth in bacteria
  Bacterial resistance: Kanamycin, 50 μg/mL
  Growth temperature: 37°C
  Growth strain: NEB Stable
  Copy number: High Copy
Gene/Insert
  Gene/Insert name: SLC9C2 (alt name: MGC43026, SLC9A11)
  Species: H. sapiens (human)
  Insert size (bp): 3375
  Entrez Gene: SLC9A11 (a.k.a. MGC43026, RP3-436N22.2)
  Cloning method: Gateway Cloning
  Sequencing primers: 5′ M13-fwd; 3′ M13-rev
Terms and licenses: Academic/Nonprofit Terms; Industry Terms
Depositor comments: This plasmid contains a STOP codon at the end of the codon-optimized ORF. For the version of this plasmid that does not contain a STOP codon, please see Addgene plasmid 132164 For more information on the full Resolute plasmid collection, please see www.addgene.org/depositor-collections/re-solute/. Please provide your feedback on this plasmid to the RESOLUTE consortium by filling out their RESOLUTE repository feedback form: https://forms.office.com/Pages/ResponsePage.aspx?id=0e05yklzmkS7rjFGQL4N7z4feCLQvEJAmVcOCM_u885UN1JJRko0Ukg4TVQwNTZLOUxPQVJWT1NHUCQlQCN0PWcu
How to cite: pDONR221-SLC9C2_STOP was a gift from RESOLUTE Consortium & Giulio Superti-Furga (Addgene plasmid # 161330 ; http://n2t.net/addgene:161330 ; RRID:Addgene_161330)
