[The description below was written by a language model from this plasmid's Addgene catalogue record and pLannotate feature annotations shown in this document.]
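Description:
pDONR221-SLC9C2_STOP is a Gateway entry clone built on the pDONR221 backbone, carrying a codon-optimized open reading frame for human SLC9C2 (also known as SLC9A11), a solute carrier family member annotated as being involved in pH regulation. The plasmid totals 5,925 nt and is maintained in E. coli through a high-copy ColE1/pUC-type origin, with selection by a kanamycin resistance gene (aph(3')-Ia). Although the catalogue lists the vector type as mammalian expression, the feature table shows no eukaryotic promoter or polyadenylation signal. The construct is a shuttle for the ORF rather than an expression vector in its own right.

The roughly 3.4 kb insert sits between attL1 and attL2 recombination sites, so an LR Clonase reaction can transfer it directionally into any attR-containing destination vector, which then supplies the promoter, tags and selection markers appropriate for the chosen host. This version retains a STOP codon at the end of the ORF, so the protein is expressed with a native C-terminus or with N-terminal fusions only. A companion clone without the stop codon exists for C-terminal tagging. The rrnB T1 and T2 terminators lie upstream of attL1 and shield the insert from read-through transcription in bacteria, and a T7 promoter lies just outside attL2, pointing towards the insert from its 3′ end. Short lacZα and lacI fragments are backbone remnants with no evident function. The two annotated sequence records are equal in length and show the same features in opposite orientation. The clone belongs to a consortium collection of SLC transporter ORFs intended for subcloning into custom expression vectors for transporter research and drug discovery.
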