Features (pLannotate 1.2.2; 10 found; start..end, strand, type, name):
    197..785     -  rep_origin     ori: high-copy-number ColE1/pMB1/pBR322/pUC origin of replication
    932..1741    -  CDS            KanR: aminoglycoside phosphotransferase; aph(3')-Ia; confers resistance to kanamycin in bacteria or G418 (Geneticin®) in eukaryotes
   1875..1893    +  promoter       T7 promoter: promoter for bacteriophage T7 RNA polymerase
   1911..2010    +  protein_bind   attL2: mutant version of attL; recombination site for the Gateway® LR reaction LR Clonase™
   2015..5386    -  CDS            SLC9C2: SL9C2_HUMAN - Also known as SLC9A11. Experimental evidence at transcript level: Swiss-Prot protein existence level 2. Involved in pH regulation. From Homo sapiens (Human).
   5392..5491    -  protein_bind   attL1: mutant version of attL; recombination site for the Gateway® LR reaction LR Clonase™
   5507..5543    +  CDS            lacZα (fragment): LacZα fragment of β-galactosidase; lacZ fragment
   5590..5633    -  terminator     rrnB T1 terminator: Escherichia coli rrnB; transcription terminator T1 from the E. coli rrnB gene
   5765..5792    +  terminator     rrnB T2 terminator: transcription terminator T2 from the E. coli rrnB gene
   5847..14      -  CDS            lacI (fragment) (across the origin): lac repressor; lacI; The lac repressor binds to the lac operator to inhibit transcription in E. coli. This inhibition can be relieved by adding lactose or isopropyl-β-D-thiogalactopyranoside (IPTG).
>Addgene plasmid #161330 | pDONR221-SLC9C2_STOP | addgene full sequence | sequence record 479316 | Addgene NGS Result
TGCGTATTGGGCGCTCTTCCGCTTCCTCGCTCACTGACTCGCTGCGCTCGGTCGTTCGGCTGCGGCGAGC
GGTATCAGCTCACTCAAAGGCGGTAATACGGTTATCCACAGAATCAGGGGATAACGCAGGAAAGAACATG
TGAGCAAAAGGCCAGCAAAAGGCCAGGAACCGTAAAAAGGCCGCGTTGCTGGCGTTTTTCCATAGGCTCC
GCCCCCCTGACGAGCATCACAAAAATCGACGCTCAAGTCAGAGGTGGCGAAACCCGACAGGACTATAAAG
ATACCAGGCGTTTCCCCCTGGAAGCTCCCTCGTGCGCTCTCCTGTTCCGACCCTGCCGCTTACCGGATAC
CTGTCCGCCTTTCTCCCTTCGGGAAGCGTGGCGCTTTCTCATAGCTCACGCTGTAGGTATCTCAGTTCGG
TGTAGGTCGTTCGCTCCAAGCTGGGCTGTGTGCACGAACCCCCCGTTCAGCCCGACCGCTGCGCCTTATC
CGGTAACTATCGTCTTGAGTCCAACCCGGTAAGACACGACTTATCGCCACTGGCAGCAGCCACTGGTAAC
AGGATTAGCAGAGCGAGGTATGTAGGCGGTGCTACAGAGTTCTTGAAGTGGTGGCCTAACTACGGCTACA
CTAGAAGAACAGTATTTGGTATCTGCGCTCTGCTGAAGCCAGTTACCTTCGGAAAAAGAGTTGGTAGCTC
TTGATCCGGCAAACAAACCACCGCTGGTAGCGGTGGTTTTTTTGTTTGCAAGCAGCAGATTACGCGCAGA
AAAAAAGGATCTCAAGAAGATCCTTTGATCTTTTCTACGGGGTCTGACGCTCAGTGGAACGACGCGTAAC
TCACGTTAAGGGATTTTGGTCATGAGCTTGCGCCGTCCCGTCAAGTCAGCGTAATGCTCTGCCAGTGTTA
CAACCAATTAACCAATTCTGATTAGAAAAACTCATCGAGCATCAAATGAAACTGCAATTTATTCATATCA
GGATTATCAATACCATATTTTTGAAAAAGCCGTTTCTGTAATGAAGGAGAAAACTCACCGAGGCAGTTCC
ATAGGATGGCAAGATCCTGGTATCGGTCTGCGATTCCGACTCGTCCAACATCAATACAACCTATTAATTT
CCCCTCGTCAAAAATAAGGTTATCAAGTGAGAAATCACCATGAGTGACGACTGAATCCGGTGAGAATGGC
AAAAGTTTATGCATTTCTTTCCAGACTTGTTCAACAGGCCAGCCATTACGCTCGTCATCAAAATCACTCG
CATCAACCAAACCGTTATTCATTCGTGATTGCGCCTGAGCGAGACGAAATACGCGATCGCTGTTAAAAGG
ACAATTACAAACAGGAATCGAATGCAACCGGCGCAGGAACACTGCCAGCGCATCAACAATATTTTCACCT
GAATCAGGATATTCTTCTAATACCTGGAATGCTGTTTTTCCGGGGATCGCAGTGGTGAGTAACCATGCAT
CATCAGGAGTACGGATAAAATGCTTGATGGTCGGAAGAGGCATAAATTCCGTCAGCCAGTTTAGTCTGAC
CATCTCATCTGTAACATCATTGGCAACGCTACCTTTGCCATGTTTCAGAAACAACTCTGGCGCATCGGGC
TTCCCATACAAGCGATAGATTGTCGCACCTGATTGCCCGACATTATCGCGAGCCCATTTATACCCATATA
AATCAGCATCCATGTTGGAATTTAATCGCGGCCTCGACGTTTCCCGTTGAATATGGCTCATAACACCCCT
TGTATTACTGTTTATGTAAGCAGACAGTTTTATTGTTCATGATGATATATTTTTATCTTGTGCAATGTAA
CATCAGAGATTTTGAGACACGGGCCAGAGCTGCCAGGAAACAGCTATGACCATGTAATACGACTCACTAT
AGGGGATATCAGCTGGATGGCAAATAATGATTTTATTTTGACTGATAGTGACCTGTTCGTTGCAACAAAT
TGATAAGCAATGCTTTCTTATAATGCCAACTTTGTACAAGAAAGCTGGGTCTTAGCTCATCTTCTGCCTG
CCGTTGATATTCTTGCCGGGCTGCTCGAACACTGTGTTCACGCTGGCCATCACGTTGGTATTAGAGTTTC
TCTGTGTCAGCTCGGAGGCCTGGATGATCAGCAGCTTGGACAGATCGCTGGTGCCCTGCACCTGCTCACA
TGTGGTAGGGATGATGCAGGGGGCGAAATATGGCTCCTCTGTCTTGGTGTCGATCACGGAGCCGTACACG
ATGATCACGAACTTCATTGTCATGTTATCGATGATCATGTCGCTATAAGAGGACAGGGTCTCCACGTAGG
CCTGGTTGAACATCACGCAATTCTGAAAGCGCAGATCCTCGTCGATCAGGCTAGACTCGAAATACTGGTA
GGCGGTAGACAGGGCCAGCTTCAGCCAGATCTTATACTCCAGGGATGGCCAAAAGGCATCGAAGCCCTCG
TACAGGTCCTCCAGGCTGATAAAACAGGCCTGCAGAGAGGTCTCGCAGATCACTGTGTACTCGATCTCCC
TCTTCAGCAGACAGCTCAGCTCGCCGATGATGTCGCCTGTGGTGCAAAACTCTGTGAACATATCCCTAGA
TCCCCTGTCGCACCTCTGGTTGGACTCGATGCCGAAGGTGGGAGACAGGGAGTGCAGGATGGCCATGCCA
GAGATGATCAGATAGATGCCCTGTGGCATCTCGCCGCCCTTACAGATGGTATCGCCGGAGTCAAAGCAGG
CCAGCTTGGCTCTCTCCTTAAAGAAATCGATCAGCACGTCCTTGCCCTCCAGCCAGATGATGTTGTGCAG
GTAGATATCGGGGGTAGGGGGTGGGATGGCCTTTGGGAAATTGTTCAGGGCCTTCAGCTTCTTCAGCAGC
ACCTTATTGATCTCGATCACTTCGTGCTTGTCGATGATGCCCCGGGAGCACAGAAATGTCAGGTTCTTCA
GGGCCTTGGCGATCACATTCCGGATGGCCTGCTTGGTCTTCAGGGCGATGACCACGTCCCTTCCCTCGTG
CTCCATCAGCACCAGCTCCTTCACGGCGTCCTGCTTATTTGTCTCCAGGATCTCGCACAGCTTCTGGTAG
ATAGACTCGCACACGGCGATCTGCTTGATCAGCAGCTTGGCATCCTCCTGGGACTTGATATAGCCCTTGG
TGATAGAGTACATCAGGGACAGCCTCTTCTTGATCTGCACGTCGGCGATTCTGATCAGGATAGGCACGAT
GATCTTAAACAGGGGCAGGAATCTGATGATCCGCAGATAGCCCATGATCACGGTCAGCTGGATCAGGGCC
AGGTTATCGGGGCGCAGCTTCACAAAGTACACGCAGAAGATGTCGATGATGCCGATGACCAGGATAAAGA
ACTCCAGTGTATTCCAGCACTGCTGGAAATACTTCCTCTTCAGGATGATGATCTTCAGGGTGCTCTCCAG
CACGTACAGAAACATGAAATAGTAGTTGATGCTGATCAGGGCGCTCACGTTCAGGCCTCTGGCCATTGGC
CACAGGTGGATGATCATAGGATAGATGTAGATCAGGTTGATGATCTGGCCTGTATACTCAAACTCCTCGG
AGAACACGATGTGAAAGATGAATGTCAGGAAGGTGTTGCTCTCAGGGGGGATAAAGTGGATCTTCTCGAT
ACAGTACTCCAGGAAGGTCAGCACATTCTTAAACTTGATCAGCCAGCTTCTTGTCCGCATATAGGTGCTC
ACGTCGTAGATGCTCATGAACTTGCCCTGGATAGAATAGTAGCACTTGGCTGCTCCGATCAGGATCCTTG
CTGCCTCGATCTCCAGGATGCCATTGTTTCTCTGCTTCTCAAAGGAGCTCATCTGGATGGCTGCCACGTG
CAGCCTTGCCTCCTCCATCAGGGCCTCATCTGTGGTGGACTCTGTCTTCATGTCGTTGTGAGACACGTGG
GAGAAAGGGATGTACTCGATGCGGGTCTTGTCCTCCACCAGGGTCCAATTCACGTTTGTCAGGATCTTCT
CGGTCTTAAACAGTGTGATGGTGTTCTGCACGATCTCCTGGATGTGCTGGGTGGCATTCTGCAGGATCAT
CTGCCGGGGCAGGGACAGCACGCACAGATCCAGCTTGCGGGCGGACTGGGTCATCACATAGCTATTGATG
CCCATTGTCAGCAGGCTGATGACCTGCACGTACAGGATGAACATCTGTGGCACCTCCACCTTCCGCTCGG
CCAGGTTGTACACGTCAGGGGCCCACAGCAGATTAAACACGCCCTTGATGCCGCTCCAGGTGATGACCAC
TCCCCATCTCCAGTTATACTCGTAATTAGAGTGCATCAGGATTGGGGACACCAGCAGGATTGTCAGCAGG
CGCACCAGGTTCACTGTGGTGAACAGGATAAAGATGAAAGGGATGGTGTGAAACTCGTAGTGAGACAGCT
CGCCACAGCCGATCACGATGCCAAAGAAGGCATAGATCAGGTGCTCGTACACGCTGGAAAAGATGCGCAG
GAACTTGGTGATGACCAGCTCGATCTTGGGCTTGAATGTCAGGCTATCCAGATTCAGGCCCACTGCTGCC
AGGGCCAGTGTGCCAGACATTCCCAGAAACTCCACGATATAGAAGGTCATGTACACCATGCTGAAGCACA
GGATGATGTTTGTCAGCATATTAGAAAACACGTCGGCCAGGATACACTGGATGATCTTGGCGCACCAATA
GCCGAAGATGATGCTGCCCAGGATATCGTAAGACAGCTCGATGCCCACGTGCAGGTCCCTAAAGATGCTG
AAGTGGATGCGGTTGCCCCGGAAGTTGCCAAAGAAGATGCTGGCGATAGAACAGATGATCAGGGACTCGC
CCCTGATCAGATCGATGTAGATCTTGCTGATGCCGATTGTCTTCAGGGAGTTCACGCTTCTCAGAGGGTC
GATGATGCCCAGGGTGATAGAGAACAGCAGGCAGGACTGCAGATCCCAGCTGTCCTTGTTGAACTTGATG
ACCACATAGCCGATGATGATGCTGGCGGTGCTGAAAGAGATCAGGCCTGTCAGCAGCACCTGCCAGAACA
TCTTCTTCAGTGTGTAAAACTCCACGTCCAGGGCCACCATGAAGATGATCAGAGGAGAAAAATAGGAGTA
CAGGCTGAAGCTAGAGGTTCTCAGCAGGGGATACACGATCTGGTGCACCTCCACGGAGTTGTAGGCCATG
TGGCCGATCACGAAGCCGGACAGGCTCAGGATGGTCAGCACGATCACTTCACAATTCTTCAGGCACATCT
TCAGCAGGCCGCCCAGCACCACGATAAAGCACACCAGGGTGGTGAAGTGCTTCTCCTCCACCAGATAATC
GGCTGGCTGTCCGCACAGCAGGTCTGGCCTGTTGGACTCATTCTGGGCCCAAAAGTAGGAGCTCATGGTG
GAGCCTGCTTTTTTGTACAAAGTTGGCATTATAAAAAAGCATTGCTCATCAATGTGTTGCAACGAACAGG
TCACTATCAGTCAAAATAAAATCATTATTTGGGGCCCGAGCTTAAGACTGGCCGTCGTTTTACAACGTCG
TGACTGGGAAAACATCCATGCTAGCGTTAACGCGAGAGTAGGGAACTGCCAGGCATCAAATAAAACGAAA
GGCTCAGTCGGAAGACTGGGCCTTTCGTTTTATCTGTTGTTTGTCGGTGAACGCTCTCCTGAGTAGGACA
AATCCGCCGGGAGCGGATTTGAACGTTGTGAAGCAACGGCCCGGAGGGTGGCGGGCAGGACGCCCGCCAT
AAACTGCCAGGCATCAAACTAAGCAGAAGGCCATCCTGACGGATGGCCTTTTTGCGTTTCTACAAACTCT
TCCTGGCTAGCGGTACGCGTATTAATTGCGTTGCGCTCACTGCCCGCTTTCCAGTCGGGAAACCTGTCGT
GCCAGCTGCATTAATGAATCGGCCAACGCGCGGGGAGAGGCGGTT
