Features (pLannotate 1.2.2; 10 found; start..end, strand, type, name):
    121..213     +  CDS            lacI (fragment): lac repressor; lacI; The lac repressor binds to the lac operator to inhibit transcription in E. coli. This inhibition can be relieved by adding lactose or isopropyl-β-D-thiogalactopyranoside (IPTG).
    268..295     -  terminator     rrnB T2 terminator: transcription terminator T2 from the E. coli rrnB gene
    427..470     +  terminator     rrnB T1 terminator: Escherichia coli rrnB; transcription terminator T1 from the E. coli rrnB gene
    517..553     -  CDS            lacZα (fragment): LacZα fragment of β-galactosidase; lacZ fragment
    569..668     +  protein_bind   attL1: mutant version of attL; recombination site for the Gateway® LR reaction LR Clonase™
    674..4045    +  CDS            SLC9C2: SL9C2_HUMAN - Also known as SLC9A11. Experimental evidence at transcript level: Swiss-Prot protein existence level 2. Involved in pH regulation. From Homo sapiens (Human).
   4050..4149    -  protein_bind   attL2: mutant version of attL; recombination site for the Gateway® LR reaction LR Clonase™
   4167..4185    -  promoter       T7 promoter: promoter for bacteriophage T7 RNA polymerase
   4319..5128    +  CDS            KanR: aminoglycoside phosphotransferase; aph(3')-Ia; confers resistance to kanamycin in bacteria or G418 (Geneticin®) in eukaryotes
   5275..5863    +  rep_origin     ori: high-copy-number ColE1/pMB1/pBR322/pUC origin of replication
>Addgene plasmid #161330 | pDONR221-SLC9C2_STOP | analyzer sequence | sequence record 312594
CTTTCCTGCGTTATCCCCTGATTCTGTGGATAACCGTATTACCGCCTTTGAGTGAGCTGATACCGCTCGC
CGCAGCCGAACGACCGAGCGCAGCGAGTCAGTGAGCGAGGAAGCGGAAGAGCGCCCAATACGCAAACCGC
CTCTCCCCGCGCGTTGGCCGATTCATTAATGCAGCTGGCACGACAGGTTTCCCGACTGGAAAGCGGGCAG
TGAGCGCAACGCAATTAATACGCGTACCGCTAGCCAGGAAGAGTTTGTAGAAACGCAAAAAGGCCATCCG
TCAGGATGGCCTTCTGCTTAGTTTGATGCCTGGCAGTTTATGGCGGGCGTCCTGCCCGCCACCCTCCGGG
CCGTTGCTTCACAACGTTCAAATCCGCTCCCGGCGGATTTGTCCTACTCAGGAGAGCGTTCACCGACAAA
CAACAGATAAAACGAAAGGCCCAGTCTTCCGACTGAGCCTTTCGTTTTATTTGATGCCTGGCAGTTCCCT
ACTCTCGCGTTAACGCTAGCATGGATGTTTTCCCAGTCACGACGTTGTAAAACGACGGCCAGTCTTAAGC
TCGGGCCCCAAATAATGATTTTATTTTGACTGATAGTGACCTGTTCGTTGCAACACATTGATGAGCAATG
CTTTTTTATAATGCCAACTTTGTACAAAAAAGCAGGCTCCACCATGAGCTCCTACTTTTGGGCCCAGAAT
GAGTCCAACAGGCCAGACCTGCTGTGCGGACAGCCAGCCGATTATCTGGTGGAGGAGAAGCACTTCACCA
CCCTGGTGTGCTTTATCGTGGTGCTGGGCGGCCTGCTGAAGATGTGCCTGAAGAATTGTGAAGTGATCGT
GCTGACCATCCTGAGCCTGTCCGGCTTCGTGATCGGCCACATGGCCTACAACTCCGTGGAGGTGCACCAG
ATCGTGTATCCCCTGCTGAGAACCTCTAGCTTCAGCCTGTACTCCTATTTTTCTCCTCTGATCATCTTCA
TGGTGGCCCTGGACGTGGAGTTTTACACACTGAAGAAGATGTTCTGGCAGGTGCTGCTGACAGGCCTGAT
CTCTTTCAGCACCGCCAGCATCATCATCGGCTATGTGGTCATCAAGTTCAACAAGGACAGCTGGGATCTG
CAGTCCTGCCTGCTGTTCTCTATCACCCTGGGCATCATCGACCCTCTGAGAAGCGTGAACTCCCTGAAGA
CAATCGGCATCAGCAAGATCTACATCGATCTGATCAGGGGCGAGTCCCTGATCATCTGTTCTATCGCCAG
CATCTTCTTTGGCAACTTCCGGGGCAACCGCATCCACTTCAGCATCTTTAGGGACCTGCACGTGGGCATC
GAGCTGTCTTACGATATCCTGGGCAGCATCATCTTCGGCTATTGGTGCGCCAAGATCATCCAGTGTATCC
TGGCCGACGTGTTTTCTAATATGCTGACAAACATCATCCTGTGCTTCAGCATGGTGTACATGACCTTCTA
TATCGTGGAGTTTCTGGGAATGTCTGGCACACTGGCCCTGGCAGCAGTGGGCCTGAATCTGGATAGCCTG
ACATTCAAGCCCAAGATCGAGCTGGTCATCACCAAGTTCCTGCGCATCTTTTCCAGCGTGTACGAGCACC
TGATCTATGCCTTCTTTGGCATCGTGATCGGCTGTGGCGAGCTGTCTCACTACGAGTTTCACACCATCCC
TTTCATCTTTATCCTGTTCACCACAGTGAACCTGGTGCGCCTGCTGACAATCCTGCTGGTGTCCCCAATC
CTGATGCACTCTAATTACGAGTATAACTGGAGATGGGGAGTGGTCATCACCTGGAGCGGCATCAAGGGCG
TGTTTAATCTGCTGTGGGCCCCTGACGTGTACAACCTGGCCGAGCGGAAGGTGGAGGTGCCACAGATGTT
CATCCTGTACGTGCAGGTCATCAGCCTGCTGACAATGGGCATCAATAGCTATGTGATGACCCAGTCCGCC
CGCAAGCTGGATCTGTGCGTGCTGTCCCTGCCCCGGCAGATGATCCTGCAGAATGCCACCCAGCACATCC
AGGAGATCGTGCAGAACACCATCACACTGTTTAAGACCGAGAAGATCCTGACAAACGTGAATTGGACCCT
GGTGGAGGACAAGACCCGCATCGAGTACATCCCTTTCTCCCACGTGTCTCACAACGACATGAAGACAGAG
TCCACCACAGATGAGGCCCTGATGGAGGAGGCAAGGCTGCACGTGGCAGCCATCCAGATGAGCTCCTTTG
AGAAGCAGAGAAACAATGGCATCCTGGAGATCGAGGCAGCAAGGATCCTGATCGGAGCAGCCAAGTGCTA
CTATTCTATCCAGGGCAAGTTCATGAGCATCTACGACGTGAGCACCTATATGCGGACAAGAAGCTGGCTG
ATCAAGTTTAAGAATGTGCTGACCTTCCTGGAGTACTGTATCGAGAAGATCCACTTTATCCCCCCTGAGA
GCAACACCTTCCTGACATTCATCTTTCACATCGTGTTCTCCGAGGAGTTTGAGTATACAGGCCAGATCAT
CAACCTGATCTACATCTATCCTATGATCATCCACCTGTGGCCAATGGCCAGAGGCCTGAACGTGAGCGCC
CTGATCAGCATCAACTACTATTTCATGTTTCTGTACGTGCTGGAGAGCACCCTGAAGATCATCATCCTGA
AGAGGAAGTATTTCCAGCAGTGCTGGAATACACTGGAGTTCTTTATCCTGGTCATCGGCATCATCGACAT
CTTCTGCGTGTACTTTGTGAAGCTGCGCCCCGATAACCTGGCCCTGATCCAGCTGACCGTGATCATGGGC
TATCTGCGGATCATCAGATTCCTGCCCCTGTTTAAGATCATCGTGCCTATCCTGATCAGAATCGCCGACG
TGCAGATCAAGAAGAGGCTGTCCCTGATGTACTCTATCACCAAGGGCTATATCAAGTCCCAGGAGGATGC
CAAGCTGCTGATCAAGCAGATCGCCGTGTGCGAGTCTATCTACCAGAAGCTGTGCGAGATCCTGGAGACA
AATAAGCAGGACGCCGTGAAGGAGCTGGTGCTGATGGAGCACGAGGGAAGGGACGTGGTCATCGCCCTGA
AGACCAAGCAGGCCATCCGGAATGTGATCGCCAAGGCCCTGAAGAACCTGACATTTCTGTGCTCCCGGGG
CATCATCGACAAGCACGAAGTGATCGAGATCAATAAGGTGCTGCTGAAGAAGCTGAAGGCCCTGAACAAT
TTCCCAAAGGCCATCCCACCCCCTACCCCCGATATCTACCTGCACAACATCATCTGGCTGGAGGGCAAGG
ACGTGCTGATCGATTTCTTTAAGGAGAGAGCCAAGCTGGCCTGCTTTGACTCCGGCGATACCATCTGTAA
GGGCGGCGAGATGCCACAGGGCATCTATCTGATCATCTCTGGCATGGCCATCCTGCACTCCCTGTCTCCC
ACCTTCGGCATCGAGTCCAACCAGAGGTGCGACAGGGGATCTAGGGATATGTTCACAGAGTTTTGCACCA
CAGGCGACATCATCGGCGAGCTGAGCTGTCTGCTGAAGAGGGAGATCGAGTACACAGTGATCTGCGAGAC
CTCTCTGCAGGCCTGTTTTATCAGCCTGGAGGACCTGTACGAGGGCTTCGATGCCTTTTGGCCATCCCTG
GAGTATAAGATCTGGCTGAAGCTGGCCCTGTCTACCGCCTACCAGTATTTCGAGTCTAGCCTGATCGACG
AGGATCTGCGCTTTCAGAATTGCGTGATGTTCAACCAGGCCTACGTGGAGACCCTGTCCTCTTATAGCGA
CATGATCATCGATAACATGACAATGAAGTTCGTGATCATCGTGTACGGCTCCGTGATCGACACCAAGACA
GAGGAGCCATATTTCGCCCCCTGCATCATCCCTACCACATGTGAGCAGGTGCAGGGCACCAGCGATCTGT
CCAAGCTGCTGATCATCCAGGCCTCCGAGCTGACACAGAGAAACTCTAATACCAACGTGATGGCCAGCGT
GAACACAGTGTTCGAGCAGCCCGGCAAGAATATCAACGGCAGGCAGAAGATGAGCTAAGACCCAGCTTTC
TTGTACAAAGTTGGCATTATAAGAAAGCATTGCTTATCAATTTGTTGCAACGAACAGGTCACTATCAGTC
AAAATAAAATCATTATTTGCCATCCAGCTGATATCCCCTATAGTGAGTCGTATTACATGGTCATAGCTGT
TTCCTGGCAGCTCTGGCCCGTGTCTCAAAATCTCTGATGTTACATTGCACAAGATAAAATAATATCATCA
TGAACAATAAAACTGTCTGCTTACATAAACAGTAATACAAGGGGTGTTATGAGCCATATTCAACGGGAAA
CGTCGAGGCCGCGATTAAATTCCAACATGGATGCTGATTTATATGGGTATAAATGGGCTCGCGATAATGT
CGGGCAATCAGGTGCGACAATCTATCGCTTGTATGGGAAGCCCGATGCGCCAGAGTTGTTTCTGAAACAT
GGCAAAGGTAGCGTTGCCAATGATGTTACAGATGAGATGGTCAGACTAAACTGGCTGACGGAATTTATGC
CTCTTCCGACCATCAAGCATTTTATCCGTACTCCTGATGATGCATGGTTACTCACCACTGCGATCCCCGG
AAAAACAGCATTCCAGGTATTAGAAGAATATCCTGATTCAGGTGAAAATATTGTTGATGCGCTGGCAGTG
TTCCTGCGCCGGTTGCATTCGATTCCTGTTTGTAATTGTCCTTTTAACAGCGATCGCGTATTTCGTCTCG
CTCAGGCGCAATCACGAATGAATAACGGTTTGGTTGATGCGAGTGATTTTGATGACGAGCGTAATGGCTG
GCCTGTTGAACAAGTCTGGAAAGAAATGCATAAACTTTTGCCATTCTCACCGGATTCAGTCGTCACTCAT
GGTGATTTCTCACTTGATAACCTTATTTTTGACGAGGGGAAATTAATAGGTTGTATTGATGTTGGACGAG
TCGGAATCGCAGACCGATACCAGGATCTTGCCATCCTATGGAACTGCCTCGGTGAGTTTTCTCCTTCATT
ACAGAAACGGCTTTTTCAAAAATATGGTATTGATAATCCTGATATGAATAAATTGCAGTTTCATTTGATG
CTCGATGAGTTTTTCTAATCAGAATTGGTTAATTGGTTGTAACACTGGCAGAGCATTACGCTGACTTGAC
GGGACGGCGCAAGCTCATGACCAAAATCCCTTAACGTGAGTTACGCGTCGTTCCACTGAGCGTCAGACCC
CGTAGAAAAGATCAAAGGATCTTCTTGAGATCCTTTTTTTCTGCGCGTAATCTGCTGCTTGCAAACAAAA
AAACCACCGCTACCAGCGGTGGTTTGTTTGCCGGATCAAGAGCTACCAACTCTTTTTCCGAAGGTAACTG
GCTTCAGCAGAGCGCAGATACCAAATACTGTTCTTCTAGTGTAGCCGTAGTTAGGCCACCACTTCAAGAA
CTCTGTAGCACCGCCTACATACCTCGCTCTGCTAATCCTGTTACCAGTGGCTGCTGCCAGTGGCGATAAG
TCGTGTCTTACCGGGTTGGACTCAAGACGATAGTTACCGGATAAGGCGCAGCGGTCGGGCTGAACGGGGG
GTTCGTGCACACAGCCCAGCTTGGAGCGAACGACCTACACCGAACTGAGATACCTACAGCGTGAGCTATG
AGAAAGCGCCACGCTTCCCGAAGGGAGAAAGGCGGACAGGTATCCGGTAAGCGGCAGGGTCGGAACAGGA
GAGCGCACGAGGGAGCTTCCAGGGGGAAACGCCTGGTATCTTTATAGTCCTGTCGGGTTTCGCCACCTCT
GACTTGAGCGTCGATTTTTGTGATGCTCGTCAGGGGGGCGGAGCCTATGGAAAAACGCCAGCAACGCGGC
CTTTTTACGGTTCCTGGCCTTTTGCTGGCCTTTTGCTCACATGTT
