>Addgene plasmid #161330 | pDONR221-SLC9C2_STOP | depositor partial sequence | sequence record 312595 | Codon-optimized ORF of SLC9C2
ATGAGCTCCTACTTTTGGGCCCAGAATGAGTCCAACAGGCCAGACCTGCTGTGCGGACAGCCAGCCGATT
ATCTGGTGGAGGAGAAGCACTTCACCACCCTGGTGTGCTTTATCGTGGTGCTGGGCGGCCTGCTGAAGAT
GTGCCTGAAGAATTGTGAAGTGATCGTGCTGACCATCCTGAGCCTGTCCGGCTTCGTGATCGGCCACATG
GCCTACAACTCCGTGGAGGTGCACCAGATCGTGTATCCCCTGCTGAGAACCTCTAGCTTCAGCCTGTACT
CCTATTTTTCTCCTCTGATCATCTTCATGGTGGCCCTGGACGTGGAGTTTTACACACTGAAGAAGATGTT
CTGGCAGGTGCTGCTGACAGGCCTGATCTCTTTCAGCACCGCCAGCATCATCATCGGCTATGTGGTCATC
AAGTTCAACAAGGACAGCTGGGATCTGCAGTCCTGCCTGCTGTTCTCTATCACCCTGGGCATCATCGACC
CTCTGAGAAGCGTGAACTCCCTGAAGACAATCGGCATCAGCAAGATCTACATCGATCTGATCAGGGGCGA
GTCCCTGATCATCTGTTCTATCGCCAGCATCTTCTTTGGCAACTTCCGGGGCAACCGCATCCACTTCAGC
ATCTTTAGGGACCTGCACGTGGGCATCGAGCTGTCTTACGATATCCTGGGCAGCATCATCTTCGGCTATT
GGTGCGCCAAGATCATCCAGTGTATCCTGGCCGACGTGTTTTCTAATATGCTGACAAACATCATCCTGTG
CTTCAGCATGGTGTACATGACCTTCTATATCGTGGAGTTTCTGGGAATGTCTGGCACACTGGCCCTGGCA
GCAGTGGGCCTGAATCTGGATAGCCTGACATTCAAGCCCAAGATCGAGCTGGTCATCACCAAGTTCCTGC
GCATCTTTTCCAGCGTGTACGAGCACCTGATCTATGCCTTCTTTGGCATCGTGATCGGCTGTGGCGAGCT
GTCTCACTACGAGTTTCACACCATCCCTTTCATCTTTATCCTGTTCACCACAGTGAACCTGGTGCGCCTG
CTGACAATCCTGCTGGTGTCCCCAATCCTGATGCACTCTAATTACGAGTATAACTGGAGATGGGGAGTGG
TCATCACCTGGAGCGGCATCAAGGGCGTGTTTAATCTGCTGTGGGCCCCTGACGTGTACAACCTGGCCGA
GCGGAAGGTGGAGGTGCCACAGATGTTCATCCTGTACGTGCAGGTCATCAGCCTGCTGACAATGGGCATC
AATAGCTATGTGATGACCCAGTCCGCCCGCAAGCTGGATCTGTGCGTGCTGTCCCTGCCCCGGCAGATGA
TCCTGCAGAATGCCACCCAGCACATCCAGGAGATCGTGCAGAACACCATCACACTGTTTAAGACCGAGAA
GATCCTGACAAACGTGAATTGGACCCTGGTGGAGGACAAGACCCGCATCGAGTACATCCCTTTCTCCCAC
GTGTCTCACAACGACATGAAGACAGAGTCCACCACAGATGAGGCCCTGATGGAGGAGGCAAGGCTGCACG
TGGCAGCCATCCAGATGAGCTCCTTTGAGAAGCAGAGAAACAATGGCATCCTGGAGATCGAGGCAGCAAG
GATCCTGATCGGAGCAGCCAAGTGCTACTATTCTATCCAGGGCAAGTTCATGAGCATCTACGACGTGAGC
ACCTATATGCGGACAAGAAGCTGGCTGATCAAGTTTAAGAATGTGCTGACCTTCCTGGAGTACTGTATCG
AGAAGATCCACTTTATCCCCCCTGAGAGCAACACCTTCCTGACATTCATCTTTCACATCGTGTTCTCCGA
GGAGTTTGAGTATACAGGCCAGATCATCAACCTGATCTACATCTATCCTATGATCATCCACCTGTGGCCA
ATGGCCAGAGGCCTGAACGTGAGCGCCCTGATCAGCATCAACTACTATTTCATGTTTCTGTACGTGCTGG
AGAGCACCCTGAAGATCATCATCCTGAAGAGGAAGTATTTCCAGCAGTGCTGGAATACACTGGAGTTCTT
TATCCTGGTCATCGGCATCATCGACATCTTCTGCGTGTACTTTGTGAAGCTGCGCCCCGATAACCTGGCC
CTGATCCAGCTGACCGTGATCATGGGCTATCTGCGGATCATCAGATTCCTGCCCCTGTTTAAGATCATCG
TGCCTATCCTGATCAGAATCGCCGACGTGCAGATCAAGAAGAGGCTGTCCCTGATGTACTCTATCACCAA
GGGCTATATCAAGTCCCAGGAGGATGCCAAGCTGCTGATCAAGCAGATCGCCGTGTGCGAGTCTATCTAC
CAGAAGCTGTGCGAGATCCTGGAGACAAATAAGCAGGACGCCGTGAAGGAGCTGGTGCTGATGGAGCACG
AGGGAAGGGACGTGGTCATCGCCCTGAAGACCAAGCAGGCCATCCGGAATGTGATCGCCAAGGCCCTGAA
GAACCTGACATTTCTGTGCTCCCGGGGCATCATCGACAAGCACGAAGTGATCGAGATCAATAAGGTGCTG
CTGAAGAAGCTGAAGGCCCTGAACAATTTCCCAAAGGCCATCCCACCCCCTACCCCCGATATCTACCTGC
ACAACATCATCTGGCTGGAGGGCAAGGACGTGCTGATCGATTTCTTTAAGGAGAGAGCCAAGCTGGCCTG
CTTTGACTCCGGCGATACCATCTGTAAGGGCGGCGAGATGCCACAGGGCATCTATCTGATCATCTCTGGC
ATGGCCATCCTGCACTCCCTGTCTCCCACCTTCGGCATCGAGTCCAACCAGAGGTGCGACAGGGGATCTA
GGGATATGTTCACAGAGTTTTGCACCACAGGCGACATCATCGGCGAGCTGAGCTGTCTGCTGAAGAGGGA
GATCGAGTACACAGTGATCTGCGAGACCTCTCTGCAGGCCTGTTTTATCAGCCTGGAGGACCTGTACGAG
GGCTTCGATGCCTTTTGGCCATCCCTGGAGTATAAGATCTGGCTGAAGCTGGCCCTGTCTACCGCCTACC
AGTATTTCGAGTCTAGCCTGATCGACGAGGATCTGCGCTTTCAGAATTGCGTGATGTTCAACCAGGCCTA
CGTGGAGACCCTGTCCTCTTATAGCGACATGATCATCGATAACATGACAATGAAGTTCGTGATCATCGTG
TACGGCTCCGTGATCGACACCAAGACAGAGGAGCCATATTTCGCCCCCTGCATCATCCCTACCACATGTG
AGCAGGTGCAGGGCACCAGCGATCTGTCCAAGCTGCTGATCATCCAGGCCTCCGAGCTGACACAGAGAAA
CTCTAATACCAACGTGATGGCCAGCGTGAACACAGTGTTCGAGCAGCCCGGCAAGAATATCAACGGCAGG
CAGAAGATGAGCTAA
